>Addgene plasmid #230288 | AiP13407 - pAAV-AiE0890m-minBG-SYFP2-P2A-3XFLAG-10aa-H2B-WPRE3-BGHpA (Alias: CN3407) | addgene full sequence | sequence record 470643 | Addgene NGS Result
GCTCAGTCTCTTTAATCATACCTAGTCAGTATCTGTCACGGGGATAAACTAAGGCAGAGCTCGGGCTGGG
CATAAAAGTCAGGGCAGAGCCATCTATTGCTTACATTTGCTTCTGGGATCCAGATCTTTCGAAGCTAGCG
CTACCGGTCGCCACCATGGTCTCCAAGGGCGAGGAGCTGTTCACCGGGGTGGTGCCCATCCTGGTCGAGC
TGGACGGCGATGTCAACGGCCACAAGTTCAGCGTGTCCGGCGAGGGCGAGGGCGATGCCACCTACGGCAA
GCTGACCCTGAAGCTGATCTGCACCACCGGCAAGCTGCCCGTGCCCTGGCCCACCCTCGTGACCACCCTG
GGCTACGGCGTGCAGTGCTTCGCCCGCTACCCCGACCACATGAAGCAGCACGACTTCTTCAAGTCCGCCA
TGCCCGAAGGCTACGTCCAGGAGCGCACCATCTTCTTCAAAGACGACGGCAACTACAAGACCCGCGCCGA
GGTGAAGTTCGAGGGCGACACCCTGGTGAACCGCATCGAGCTGAAGGGCATCGACTTCAAGGAGGACGGC
AACATCCTGGGGCACAAGCTGGAGTACAACTACAACAGCCACAACGTCTATATCACCGCCGACAAGCAGA
AGAACGGCATCAAGGCCAACTTCAAGATCCGCCACAACATCGAGGACGGCGGCGTGCAGCTCGCCGACCA
CTACCAGCAGAACACCCCCATCGGCGACGGCCCCGTGCTGCTGCCCGACAACCACTACCTGAGCTACCAG
TCCAAGCTGAGCAAAGACCCCAACGAGAAGCGCGATCACATGGTCCTGCTGGAGTTCGTGACCGCCGCCG
GGATCACTCTCGGCATGGACGAGCTGTACAAGGGCTCTGGTGCTACCAACTTCTCACTGTTGAAACAGGC
AGGGGATGTAGAGGAGAATCCAGGGCCTGGTGCTAGTGGAGACTACAAAGACCATGACGGAGATTATAAA
GATCATGACATCGATTACAAGGATGACGATGACAAGTCCGGACTCAGATCTGGAGGCTCCGGAGGCCCAG
AGCCAGCGAAGTCTGCTCCCGCCCCGAAAAAGGGCTCCAAGAAGGCGGTGACTAAGGCGCAGAAGAAAGG
CGGCAAGAAGCGCAAGCGCAGCCGCAAGGAGAGCTATTCCATCTATGTGTACAAGGTTCTGAAGCAGGTC
CACCCTGACACCGGCATTTCGTCCAAGGCCATGGGCATCATGAATTCGTTTGTGAACGACATTTTCGAGC
GCATCGCAGGAGAGGCTTCCCGCCTGGCGCATTACAACAAGCGCTCGACCATCACCTCCCGGGAGATCCA
GACGGCCGTGCGCCTGCTGCTGCCTGGGGAGTTGGCCAAGCACGCCGTGTCCGAGGGTACTAAGGCCATC
ACCAAGTACACCAGCGCTAAGTAATGAGGCGCGCCGCGGCCGCGAATTCGATATCATAATCAACCTCTGG
ATTACAAAATTTGTGAAAGATTGACTGGTATTCTTAACTATGTTGCTCCTTTTACGCTATGTGGATACGC
TGCTTTAATGCCTTTGTATCATGCTATTGCTTCCCGTATGGCTTTCATTTTCTCCTCCTTGTATAAATCC
TGGTTAGTTCTTGCCACGGCGGAACTCATCGCCGCCTGCCTTGCCCGCTGCTGGACAGGGGCTCGGCTGT
TGGGCACTGACAATTCCGTGGCTCGAGAGATCTTCGACTGTGCCTTCTAGTTGCCAGCCATCTGTTGTTT
GCCCCTCCCCCGTGCCTTCCTTGACCCTGGAAGGTGCCACTCCCACTGTCCTTTCCTAATAAAATGAGGA
AATTGCATCGCATTGTCTGAGTAGGTGTCATTCTATTCTGGGGGGTGGGGTGGGGCAGGACAGCAAGGGG
GAGGATTGGGAAGACAATAGCAGGCATGAGATCTCACGTGCGGACCGAGCGGCCGCAGGAACCCCTAGTG
ATGGAGTTGGCCACTCCCTCTCTGCGCGCTCGCTCGCTCACTGAGGCCGGGCGACCAAAGGTCGCCCGAC
GCCCGGGCTTTGCCCGGGCGGCCTCAGTGAGCGAGCGAGCGCGCAGCTGCCTGCAGGGGCGCCTGATGCG
GTATTTTCTCCTTACGCATCTGTGCGGTATTTCACACCGCATA
[95 nt withheld, positions 2144-2238]
T
[46 nt withheld, positions 2240-2285]
C
[141 nt withheld, positions 2287-2427]
CCTTTGACGTTGGAGTCCACGTTCTTT
[37 nt withheld, positions 2455-2491]
ACTCTATCTCGGGCTATTCTTTTGATTTATAAGGGATTTTGCCGATTTCGGTCTATTGGTTAAAAAATGA
GCTGATTTAACAAAAATTTAACGCGAATTTTAACAAAATATTAACGTTTACAATTTTATGGTGCACTCTC
AGTACAATCTGCTCTGATGCCGCATAGTTAAGCCAGCCCCGACACCCGCCAACACCCGCTGACGCGCCCT
GACGGGCTTGTCTGCTCCCGGCATCCGCTTACAGACAAGCTGTGACCGTCTCCGGGAGCTGCATGTGTCA
GAGGTTTTCACCGTCATCACCGAAACGCGCGAGACGAAAGGGCCTCGTGATACGCCTATTTTTATAGGTT
AATGTCATGATAATAATGGTTTCTTAGACGTCAGGTGGCACTTTTCGGGGAAATGTGCGCGGAACCCCTA
TTTGTTTATTTTTCTAAATACATTCAAATATGTATCCGCTCATGAGACAATAACCCTGATAAATGCTTCA
ATAATATTGAAAAAGGAAGAGTATGAGTATTCAACATTTCCGTGTCGCCCTTATTCCCTTTTTTGCGGCA
TTTTGCCTTCCTGTTTTTGCTCACCCAGAAACGCTGGTGAAAGTAAAAGATGCTGAAGATCAGTTGGGTG
CACGAGTGGGTTACATCGAACTGGATCTCAACAGCGGTAAGATCCTTGAGAGTTTTCGCCCCGAAGAACG
TTTTCCAATGATGAGCACTTTTAAAGTTCTGCTATGTGGCGCGGTATTATCCCGTATTGACGCCGGGCAA
GAGCAACTCGGTCGCCGCATACACTATTCTCAGAATGACTTGGTTGAGTACTCACCAGTCACAGAAAAGC
ATCTTACGGATGGCATGACAGTAAGAGAATTATGCAGTGCTGCCATAACCATGAGTGATAACACTGCGGC
CAACTTACTTCTGACAACGATCGGAGGACCGAAGGAGCTAACCGCTTTTTTGCACAACATGGGGGATCAT
GTAACTCGCCTTGATCGTTGGGAACCGGAGCTGAATGAAGCCATACCAAACGACGAGCGTGACACCACGA
TGCCTGTAGCAATGGCAACAACGTTGCGCAAACTATTAACTGGCGAACTACTTACTCTAGCTTCCCGGCA
ACAATTAATAGACTGGATGGAGGCGGATAAAGTTGCAGGACCACTTCTGCGCTCGGCCCTTCCGGCTGGC
TGGTTTATTGCTGATAAATCTGGAGCCGGTGAGCGTGGGTCTCGCGGTATCATTGCAGCACTGGGGCCAG
ATGGTAAGCCCTCCCGTATCGTAGTTATCTACACGACGGGGAGTCAGGCAACTATGGATGAACGAAATAG
ACAGATCGCTGAGATAGGTGCCTCACTGATTAAGCATTGGTAACTGTCAGACCAAGTTTACTCATATATA
CTTTAGATTGATTTAAAACTTCATTTTTAATTTAAAAGGATCTAGGTGAAGATCCTTTTTGATAATCTCA
TGACCAAAATCCCTTAACGTGAGTTTTCGTTCCACTGAGCGTCAGACCCCGTAGAAAAGATCAAAGGATC
TTCTTGAGATCCTTTTTTTCTGCGCGTAATCTGCTGCTTGCAAACAAAAAAACCACCGCTACCAGCGGTG
GTTTGTTTGCCGGATCAAGAGCTACCAACTCTTTTTCCGAAGGTAACTGGCTTCAGCAGAGCGCAGATAC
CAAATACTGTTCTTCTAGTGTAGCCGTAGTTAGGCCACCACTTCAAGAACTCTGTAGCACCGCCTACATA
CCTCGCTCTGCTAATCCTGTTACCAGTGGCTGCTGCCAGTGGCGATAAGTCGTGTCTTACCGGGTTGGAC
TCAAGACGATAGTTACCGGATAAGGCGCAGCGGTCGGGCTGAACGGGGGGTTCGTGCACACAGCCCAGCT
TGGAGCGAACGACCTACACCGAACTGAGATACCTACAGCGTGAGCTATGAGAAAGCGCCACGCTTCCCGA
AGGGAGAAAGGCGGACAGGTATCCGGTAAGCGGCAGGGTCGGAACAGGAGAGCGCACGAGGGAGCTTCCA
GGGGGAAACGCCTGGTATCTTTATAGTCCTGTCGGGTTTCGCCACCTCTGACTTGAGCGTCGATTTTTGT
GATGCTCGTCAGGGGGGCGGAGCCTATGGAAAAACGCCAGCAACGCGGCCTTTTTACGGTTCCTGGCCTT
TTGCTGGCCTTTTGCTCACATGTCCTGCAGGCAGCTGCGCGCTCGCTCGCTCACTGAGGCCGCCCGGGCG
TCGGGCGACCTTTGGTCGCCCGGCCTCAGTGAGCGAGCGAGCGCGCAGAGAGGGAGTGGCCAACTCCATC
ACTAGGGGTTCCTGCGGCCGCACGCGTTGAGCTTCAACCAAATCAGGCATTGATGGATTTTATAGTTTGA
TTAACAAAGATAATAGCAAACCCCAGATTTAGTTTAAACATAAAAAGTATTAAGGTTGTATCCTGCTTGT
ATAGCATATGCAAATGACCTCGTTTCTGCTACTGCATTTGGAAATGTAGCAGAAGAAAAAAAAAAGGCAC
TTCAATTGCAGCTCTCATCAGTTATTCACTGTATCCAGGCCTCTCAATTGTGTTCTTTTCTTTAATGCAA
TAGCAAGCAGCAATCACCCAGCTGTGCTTGGTAGAGTGAACTATATACACATCTATATTGAGATTTCATA
CACACATAACATAAAAGCGAGAGAAAAAGCCTCAAGAATGTTTGGCCCATTGCAAATCACACAAAAGGAC
TAATGAATCTCTCTCCAAATGGATCTGTAGTGACCATCTGTAAGCCTTGATTGATTCATATTCCATAACG
GTATCAGCATCCAGGAAGTGATTACTTCAAGGTGCAACACAACTTCCCCTATGAAA
Features (pLannotate 1.2.2; 16 found; start..end, strand, type, name):
    156..872     +  CDS            SYFP2: SYFP2 is a basic (constitutively fluorescent) yellow fluorescent protein published in 2006, derived from Aequorea victoria. It is reported to be a very rapidly-maturing monomer with moderate acid sensitivity.
    951..1016    +  CDS            3xFLAG: three tandem FLAG® epitope tags, followed by an enterokinase cleavage site
   1047..1424    +  CDS            H2B: human histone H2B; HIST1H2BJ
   1458..1615    +  misc_feature   WPRE (fragment): woodchuck hepatitis virus posttranscriptional regulatory element
   1621..1701    +  misc_feature   WPRE (fragment): woodchuck hepatitis virus posttranscriptional regulatory element
   1718..1829    +  polyA_signal   bGH poly(A) signal: bovine growth hormone polyadenylation signal
   1947..2087    +  repeat_region  AAV2 ITR: inverted terminal repeat of adeno-associated virus serotype 2 inverted
   2092..2143    -  misc_feature   bom (fragment): basis of mobility region from pBR322
   2162..2617    +  rep_origin     f1 ori (sequence partly withheld): f1 bacteriophage origin of replication; arrow indicates direction of (+) strand synthesis
   2618..2667    -  misc_feature   bom (fragment): basis of mobility region from pBR322
   2769..2804    -  CDS            rop (fragment): Rop protein, which maintains plasmids at low copy number; rop
   2899..3003    +  promoter       AmpR promoter: bla
   3004..3864    +  CDS            AmpR: β-lactamase; bla; confers resistance to ampicillin, carbenicillin, and related antibiotics
   4035..4623    +  rep_origin     ori: high-copy-number ColE1/pMB1/pBR322/pUC origin of replication
   4696..4723    +  repeat_region  AAV2 ITR (fragment): inverted terminal repeat of adeno-associated virus serotype 2 inverted
   4752..4779    +  repeat_region  AAV2 ITR (fragment): inverted terminal repeat of adeno-associated virus serotype 2 inverted
