[The description below was written by a language model from this plasmid's Addgene catalogue record and pLannotate feature annotations shown in this document.]
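Description:
AiP13407 - pAAV-AiE0890m-minBG-SYFP2-P2A-3XFLAG-10aa-H2B-WPRE3-BGHpA (alias CN3407) is an AAV transfer plasmid built on a pAAV2 backbone, about 5.3 kb in total, intended for packaging into recombinant adeno-associated virus and delivery to brain tissue. In bacteria it is maintained through a high-copy ColE1/pUC-type origin and selected with ampicillin via the bla gene. An f1 phage origin and small remnants of the pBR322 bom and rop regions are also present in the backbone. AAV2 inverted terminal repeats flank the expression cassette and supply the signals for genome replication and encapsidation. One ITR is annotated intact, while the other is detected only as short fragments, which may reflect annotation limits for this repetitive, structured element.

The payload is an enhancer-driven reporter. AiE0890m, a candidate cell-type-selective enhancer, sits upstream of the minimal beta-globin promoter (minBG), so that transcription depends largely on enhancer activity in the transduced cell. Neither the enhancer nor minBG was picked up by the automated annotation, and they presumably occupy the unannotated stretch between the left ITR and the start of the coding sequence. The open reading frame encodes the yellow fluorescent protein SYFP2, a P2A self-cleaving peptide, and then human histone H2B carrying an N-terminal 3xFLAG tag joined by a 10-amino-acid linker. Expressing cells should therefore show free cytoplasmic fluorescence along with a FLAG-tagged, chromatin-bound nuclear label. The shortened WPRE3 element and the bovine growth hormone polyadenylation signal enhance transcript stability and processing. The construct belongs to a suite of enhancer AAVs for genetic access to cortical cell types. The record does not state which cell population AiE0890m targets.
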