Addgene plasmid #230288: AiP13407 - pAAV-AiE0890m-minBG-SYFP2-P2A-3XFLAG-10aa-H2B-WPRE3-BGHpA (Alias: CN3407)
Purpose: AiE0890m is an enhancer sequence, designed to drive AAV-mediated transgene expression in specific populations of brain cells
Depositing lab: Allen Institute for Brain Science & Boaz Levi. Depositing organization: Allen Institute. Publication: A suite of enhancer AAVs and transgenic mouse lines for genetic access to cortical cell types. Ben-Simon Y, Hooper M, Narayan S, Daigle TL, Dwivedi D, Way SW, Oster A, Stafford DA, Mich JK, Taormina MJ, Martinez RA, Opitz-Araya X, Roth JR, Alexander JR, Allen S, Amster A, Arbuckle J, Ayala A, Baker PM, Bakken TE, Barcelli T, Barta S, Bendrick J, Bertagnolli D, Bielstein C, Bishwakarma P, Bowlus J, Boyer G, Brouner K, Casian B, Casper T, Chakka AB, Chakrabarty R, Chance RK, Chavan S, Clark M, Colbert K, Collman F, Daniel S, Departee M, DiValentin P, Donadio N, Dotson N, Egdorf T, Fliss T, Gabitto M, Garcia J, Gary A, Gasperini M, Gloe J, Goldy J, Gore BB, Graybuck L, Greisman N, Haeseleer F, Halterman C, Haradon Z, Hastings SD, Helback O, Ho W, Hockemeyer D, Huang C, Huff S, Hunker A, Johansen N, Jones D, Juneau Z, Kalmbach B, Kannan M, Khem S, Kussick E, Kutsal R, Larsen R, Lee C, Lee AY, Leibly M, Lenz GH, Li S, Liang E, Lusk N, Madigan Z, Malloy J, Malone J, McCue R, Melchor J, Mollenkopf T, Moosman S, Morin E, Newman D, Ng L, Ngo K, Omstead V, Otto S, Oyama A, Pena N, Pham T, Phillips E, Pom CA, Potekhina L, Ransford S, Ray PL, Rette D, Reynoldson C, Rimorin C, Rocha D, Ruiz A, Sanchez REA, Sawyer L, Sedeno-Cortes A, Sevigny JP, Shapovalova N, Shepard N, Shulga L, Sigler AR, Siverts L, Soliman S, Somasundaram S, Staats B, Stewart K, Szelenyi E, Tieu M, Trader C, Tran A, van Velthoven CTJ, Walker M, Wang Y, Weed N, Wirthlin M, Wood T, Wynalda B, Yao Z, Zhou T, Ariza J, Dee N, Reding M, Ronellenfitch K, Mufti S, Sunkin SM, Smith KA, Esposito L, Waters J, Thyagarajan B, Yao S, Lein ES, Zeng H, Levi BP, Ngai J, Ting JT, Tasic B. Cell. 2025 May 16:S0092-8674(25)00513-6. doi: 10.1016/j.cell.2025.05.002. PubMed 40403729.
Backbone
  Vector backbone: pAAV2
  Vector type: AAV
Growth in bacteria
  Bacterial resistance: Ampicillin, 100 μg/mL
  Growth temperature: 37°C
  Growth strain: NEB Stable
  Copy number: High Copy
Gene/Insert
  Gene/Insert name: SYFP2-P2A-3XFLAG-10aa-H2B
  Species: Synthetic
  Promoter: minBG
  Cloning method: Gibson Cloning
Terms and licenses: Academic/Nonprofit Terms; Industry Terms: Not Available to Industry
How to cite: AiP13407 - pAAV-AiE0890m-minBG-SYFP2-P2A-3XFLAG-10aa-H2B-WPRE3-BGHpA (Alias: CN3407) was a gift from Allen Institute for Brain Science & Boaz Levi (Addgene plasmid # 230288 ; http://n2t.net/addgene:230288 ; RRID:Addgene_230288)
